>Addgene plasmid #220211 | pCDNA5 TEX264wt-cGFP | addgene full sequence | sequence record 436013 | Addgene NGS Result
GACGGATCGGGAGATCTCCCGATCCCCTATGGTGCACTCTCAGTACAATCTGCTCTGATGCCGCATAGTT
AAGCCAGTATCTGCTCCCTGCTTGTGTGTTGGAGGTCGCTGAGTAGTGCGCGAGCAAAATTTAAGCTACA
ACAAGGCAAGGCTTGACCGACAATTGCATGAAGAATCTGCTTAGGGTTAGGCGTTTTGCGCTGCTTCGCG
ATGTACGGGCCAGATATACGCGTTGACATTGATTATTGACTAGTTATTAATAGTAATCAATTACGGGGTC
ATTAGTTCATAGCCCATATATGGAGTTCCGCGTTACATAACTTACGGTAAATGGCCCGCCTGGCTGACCG
CCCAACGACCCCCGCCCATTGACGTCAATAATGACGTATGTTCCCATAGTAACGCCAATAGGGACTTTCC
ATTGACGTCAATGGGTGGAGTATTTACGGTAAACTGCCCACTTGGCAGTACATCAAGTGTATCATATGCC
AAGTACGCCCCCTATTGACGTCAATGACGGTAAATGGCCCGCCTGGCATTATGCCCAGTACATGACCTTA
TGGGACTTTCCTACTTGGCAGTACATCTACGTATTAGTCATCGCTATTACCATGGTGATGCGGTTTTGGC
AGTACATCAATGGGCGTGGATAGCGGTTTGACTCACGGGGATTTCCAAGTCTCCACCCCATTGACGTCAA
TGGGAGTTTGTTTTGGCACCAAAATCAACGGGACTTTCCAAAATGTCGTAACAACTCCGCCCCATTGACG
CAAATGGGCGGTAGGCGTGTACGGTGGGAGGTCTATATAAGCAGAGCTCTCCCTATCAGTGATAGAGATC
TCCCTATCAGTGATAGAGATCGTCGACGAGCTCGTTTAGTGAACCGTCAGATCGCCTGGAGACGCCATCC
ACGCTGTTTTGACCTCCATAGAAGACACCGGGACCGATCCAGCCTCCGGACTCTAGCGTTTAAACTTAAG
CTTGGTACCGAGCTCGGATCCATGTCGGACCTGCTACTACTGGGCCTGATTGGGGGCCTGACTCTCTTAC
TGCTGCTGACGCTGCTGGCCTTTGCCGGGTACTCAGGGCTACTGGCTGGGGTGGAAGTGAGTGCTGGGTC
ACCCCCCATCCGCAACGTCACTGTGGCCTACAAGTTCCACATGGGGCTCTATGGTGAGACTGGGCGGCTT
TTCACTGAGAGCTGCAGCATCTCTCCCAAGCTCCGCTCCATCGCTGTCTACTATGACAACCCCCACATGG
TGCCCCCTGATAAGTGCCGATGTGCCGTGGGCAGCATCCTGAGTGAAGGTGAGGAATCGCCCTCCCCTGA
GCTCATCGACCTCTACCAGAAATTTGGCTTCAAGGTGTTCTCCTTCCCGGCACCCAGCCATGTGGTGACA
GCCACCTTCCCCTACACCACCATTCTGTCCATCTGGCTGGCTACCCGCCGTGTCCATCCTGCCTTGGACA
CCTACATCAAGGAGCGGAAGCTGTGTGCCTATCCTCGGCTGGAGATCTACCAGGAAGACCAGATCCATTT
CATGTGCCCACTGGCACGGCAGGGAGACTTCTATGTGCCTGAGATGAAGGAGACAGAGTGGAAATGGCGG
GGGCTTGTGGAGGCCATTGACACCCAGGTGGATGGCACAGGAGCTGACACAATGAGTGACACGAGTTCTG
TAAGCTTGGAAGTGAGCCCTGGCAGCCGGGAGACTTCAGCTGCCACACTGTCACCTGGGGCGAGCAGCCG
TGGCTGGGATGACGGTGACACCCGCAGCGAGCACAGCTACAGCGAGTCAGGTGCCAGCGGCTCCTCTTTT
GAGGAGCTGGACTTGGAGGGCGAGGGGCCCTTAGGGGAGTCACGGCTGGACCCTGGGACTGAGCCCCTGG
GGACTACCAAGTGGCTCTGGGAGCCCACTGCCCCTGAGAAGGGCAAGGAGCTCGAGGGTGGAGGTTCCGG
AGGTGGATCGGGTGGAATGGTGAGCAAGGGCGAGGAGCTGTTCACCGGGGTGGTGCCCATCCTGGTCGAG
CTGGACGGCGACGTAAACGGCCACAAGTTCAGCGTGTCCGGCGAGGGCGAGGGCGATGCCACCTACGGCA
AGCTGACCCTGAAGTTCATCTGCACCACCGGCAAGCTGCCCGTGCCCTGGCCCACCCTCGTGACCACCCT
GACCTACGGCGTGCAGTGCTTCAGCCGCTACCCCGACCACATGAAGCAGCACGACTTCTTCAAGTCCGCC
ATGCCCGAAGGCTACGTCCAGGAGCGCACCATCTTCTTCAAGGACGACGGCAACTACAAGACCCGCGCCG
AGGTGAAGTTCGAGGGCGACACCCTGGTGAACCGCATCGAGCTGAAGGGCATCGACTTCAAGGAGGACGG
CAACATCCTGGGGCACAAGCTGGAGTACAACTACAACAGCCACAACGTCTATATCATGGCCGACAAGCAG
AAGAACGGCATCAAGGTGAACTTCAAGATCCGCCACAACATCGAGGACGGCAGCGTGCAGCTCGCCGACC
ACTACCAGCAGAACACCCCCATCGGCGACGGCCCCGTGCTGCTGCCCGACAACCACTACCTGAGCACCCA
GTCCGCCCTGAGCAAAGACCCCAACGAGAAGCGCGATCACATGGTCCTGCTGGAGTTCGTGACCGCCGCC
GGGATCACTCTCGGCATGGACGAGCTGTACAAGTAGGGGCCCGTTTAAACCCGCTGATCAGCCTCGACTG
TGCCTTCTAGTTGCCAGCCATCTGTTGTTTGCCCCTCCCCCGTGCCTTCCTTGACCCTGGAAGGTGCCAC
TCCCACTGTCCTTTCCTAATAAAATGAGGAAATTGCATCGCATTGTCTGAGTAGGTGTCATTCTATTCTG
GGGGGTGGGGTGGGGCAGGACAGCAAGGGGGAGGATTGGGAAGACAATAGCAGGCATGCTGGGGATGCGG
TGGGCTCTATGGCTTCTGAGGCGGAAAGAACCAGCTGGGGCTCTAGGGGGTATCCCC
[124 nt withheld, positions 2998-3121]
C
[91 nt withheld, positions 3123-3213]
AGGGTGATGGTTCACGTACCTAGAAGTTCCTATTCCGAAGTTCCTATTCTCTAGAAAGTATAGGAACTTC
CTTGGCCAAAAAGCCTGAACTCACCGCGACGTCTGTCGAGAAGTTTCTGATCGAAAAGTTCGACAGCGTC
TCCGACCTGATGCAGCTCTCGGAGGGCGAAGAATCTCGTGCTTTCAGCTTCGATGTAGGAGGGCGTGGAT
ATGTCCTGCGGGTAAATAGCTGCGCCGATGGTTTCTACAAAGATCGTTATGTTTATCGGCACTTTGCATC
GGCCGCGCTCCCGATTCCGGAAGTGCTTGACATTGGGGAATTCAGCGAGAGCCTGACCTATTGCATCTCC
CGCCGTGCACAGGGTGTCACGTTGCAAGACCTGCCTGAAACCGAACTGCCCGCTGTTCTGCAGCCGGTCG
CGGAGGCCATGGATGCGATCGCTGCGGCCGATCTTAGCCAGACGAGCGGGTTCGGCCCATTCGGACCGCA
AGGAATCGGTCAATACACTACATGGCGTGATTTCATATGCGCGATTGCTGATCCCCATGTGTATCACTGG
CAAACTGTGATGGACGACACCGTCAGTGCGTCCGTCGCGCAGGCTCTCGATGAGCTGATGCTTTGGGCCG
AGGACTGCCCCGAAGTCCGGCACCTCGTGCACGCGGATTTCGGCTCCAACAATGTCCTGACGGACAATGG
CCGCATAACAGCGGTCATTGACTGGAGCGAGGCGATGTTCGGGGATTCCCAATACGAGGTCGCCAACATC
TTCTTCTGGAGGCCGTGGTTGGCTTGTATGGAGCAGCAGACGCGCTACTTCGAGCGGAGGCATCCGGAGC
TTGCAGGATCGCCGCGGCTCCGGGCGTATATGCTCCGCATTGGTCTTGACCAACTCTATCAGAGCTTGGT
TGACGGCAATTTCGATGATGCAGCTTGGGCGCAGGGTCGATGCGACGCAATCGTCCGATCCGGAGCCGGG
ACTGTCGGGCGTACACAAATCGCCCGCAGAAGCGCGGCCGTCTGGACCGATGGCTGTGTAGAAGTACTCG
CCGATAGTGGAAACCGACGCCCCAGCACTCGTCCGAGGGCAAAGGAATAGCACGTACTACGAGATTTCGA
TTCCACCGCCGCCTTCTATGAAAGGTTGGGCTTCGGAATCGTTTTCCGGGACGCCGGCTGGATGATCCTC
CAGCGCGGGGATCTCATGCTGGAGTTCTTCGCCCACCCCAACTTGTTTATTGCAGCTTATAATGGTTACA
AATAAAGCAATAGCATCACAAATTTCACAAATAAAGCATTTTTTTCACTGCATTCTAGTTGTGGTTTGTC
CAAACTCATCAATGTATCTTATCATGTCTGTATACCGTCGACCTCTAGCTAGAGCTTGGCGTAATCATGG
TCATAGCTGTTTCCTGTGTGAAATTGTTATCCGCTCACAATTCCACACAACATACGAGCCGGAAGCATAA
AGTGTAAAGCCTGGGGTGCCTAATGAGTGAGCTAACTCACATTAATTGCGTTGCGCTCACTGCCCGCTTT
CCAGTCGGGAAACCTGTCGTGCCAGCTGCATTAATGAATCGGCCAACGCGCGGGGAGAGGCGGTTTGCGT
ATTGGGCGCTCTTCCGCTTCCTCGCTCACTGACTCGCTGCGCTCGGTCGTTCGGCTGCGGCGAGCGGTAT
CAGCTCACTCAAAGGCGGTAATACGGTTATCCACAGAATCAGGGGATAACGCAGGAAAGAACATGTGAGC
AAAAGGCCAGCAAAAGGCCAGGAACCGTAAAAAGGCCGCGTTGCTGGCGTTTTTCCATAGGCTCCGCCCC
CCTGACGAGCATCACAAAAATCGACGCTCAAGTCAGAGGTGGCGAAACCCGACAGGACTATAAAGATACC
AGGCGTTTCCCCCTGGAAGCTCCCTCGTGCGCTCTCCTGTTCCGACCCTGCCGCTTACCGGATACCTGTC
CGCCTTTCTCCCTTCGGGAAGCGTGGCGCTTTCTCATAGCTCACGCTGTAGGTATCTCAGTTCGGTGTAG
GTCGTTCGCTCCAAGCTGGGCTGTGTGCACGAACCCCCCGTTCAGCCCGACCGCTGCGCCTTATCCGGTA
ACTATCGTCTTGAGTCCAACCCGGTAAGACACGACTTATCGCCACTGGCAGCAGCCACTGGTAACAGGAT
TAGCAGAGCGAGGTATGTAGGCGGTGCTACAGAGTTCTTGAAGTGGTGGCCTAACTACGGCTACACTAGA
AGAACAGTATTTGGTATCTGCGCTCTGCTGAAGCCAGTTACCTTCGGAAAAAGAGTTGGTAGCTCTTGAT
CCGGCAAACAAACCACCGCTGGTAGCGGTGGTTTTTTTGTTTGCAAGCAGCAGATTACGCGCAGAAAAAA
AGGATCTCAAGAAGATCCTTTGATCTTTTCTACGGGGTCTGACGCTCAGTGGAACGAAAACTCACGTTAA
GGGATTTTGGTCATGAGATTATCAAAAAGGATCTTCACCTAGATCCTTTTAAATTAAAAATGAAGTTTTA
AATCAATCTAAAGTATATATGAGTAAACTTGGTCTGACAGTTACCAATGCTTAATCAGTGAGGCACCTAT
CTCAGCGATCTGTCTATTTCGTTCATCCATAGTTGCCTGACTCCCCGTCGTGTAGATAACTACGATACGG
GAGGGCTTACCATCTGGCCCCAGTGCTGCAATGATACCGCGAGACCCACGCTCACCGGCTCCAGATTTAT
CAGCAATAAACCAGCCAGCCGGAAGGGCCGAGCGCAGAAGTGGTCCTGCAACTTTATCCGCCTCCATCCA
GTCTATTAATTGTTGCCGGGAAGCTAGAGTAAGTAGTTCGCCAGTTAATAGTTTGCGCAACGTTGTTGCC
ATTGCTACAGGCATCGTGGTGTCACGCTCGTCGTTTGGTATGGCTTCATTCAGCTCCGGTTCCCAACGAT
CAAGGCGAGTTACATGATCCCCCATGTTGTGCAAAAAAGCGGTTAGCTCCTTCGGTCCTCCGATCGTTGT
CAGAAGTAAGTTGGCCGCAGTGTTATCACTCATGGTTATGGCAGCACTGCATAATTCTCTTACTGTCATG
CCATCCGTAAGATGCTTTTCTGTGACTGGTGAGTACTCAACCAAGTCATTCTGAGAATAGTGTATGCGGC
GACCGAGTTGCTCTTGCCCGGCGTCAATACGGGATAATACCGCGCCACATAGCAGAACTTTAAAAGTGCT
CATCATTGGAAAACGTTCTTCGGGGCGAAAACTCTCAAGGATCTTACCGCTGTTGAGATCCAGTTCGATG
TAACCCACTCGTGCACCCAACTGATCTTCAGCATCTTTTACTTTCACCAGCGTTTCTGGGTGAGCAAAAA
CAGGAAGGCAAAATGCCGCAAAAAAGGGAATAAGGGCGACACGGAAATGTTGAATACTCATACTCTTCCT
TTTTCAATATTATTGAAGCATTTATCAGGGTTATTGTCTCATGAGCGGATACATATTTGAATGTATTTAG
AAAAATAAACAAATAGGGGTTCCGCGCACATTTCCCCGAAAAGTGCCACCTGACGTC
Features (pLannotate 1.2.2; 22 found; start..end, strand, type, name):
     28..80      -  misc_feature   bom (fragment): basis of mobility region from pBR322
    235..614     +  enhancer       CMV enhancer: human cytomegalovirus immediate early enhancer
    615..818     +  promoter       CMV promoter: human cytomegalovirus (CMV) immediate early promoter
    820..839     +  promoter       PLtetO-1 promoter (fragment): modified phage lambda PL promoter with tet operator sites (Lutz and Bujard, 1997)
    841..860     +  promoter       PLtetO-1 promoter (fragment): modified phage lambda PL promoter with tet operator sites (Lutz and Bujard, 1997)
    868..901     +  promoter       TRE3GV promoter (fragment): 3rd-generation Tet-responsive promoter that can be activated by binding of Tet-On® 3G, optimized for retroviral and lentiviral vectors
   1002..1940    +  CDS            TEX264: TX264_HUMAN - Also known as ZSIG11 From Homo sapiens (Human).
   1977..2693    +  CDS            EGFP: EGFP is a basic (constitutively fluorescent) green fluorescent protein published in 1996, derived from Aequorea victoria. It is reported to be a rapidly-maturing weak dimer with moderate acid sensitivity.
   2728..2952    +  polyA_signal   bGH poly(A) signal: bovine growth hormone polyadenylation signal
   2956..2977    +  promoter       SV40 promoter (fragment): SV40 enhancer and early promoter
   2998..3231    +  rep_origin     f1 ori (fragment) (sequence partly withheld): f1 bacteriophage origin of replication; arrow indicates direction of (+) strand synthesis
   3236..3283    +  protein_bind   FRT: FLP-mediated recombination occurs in the 8-bp core sequence TCTAGAAA (Turan and Bode, 2011). FLP recombinase from the Saccharomyces cerevisiae 2μ plasmid
   3291..4313    +  CDS            HygR: aminoglycoside phosphotransferase from E. coli; aph(4)-Ia; confers resistance to hygromycin
   4323..4448    +  CDS            ble (fragment): BLE_KLEPN - Experimental evidence at protein level: Swiss-Prot protein existence level 1. Binding protein with a strong affinity to the bleomycin family of antibiotics. Binds to CL990; an antimitotic-antibiotic compound. From Klebsiella pneumoniae.
   4443..4564    +  polyA_signal   SV40 poly(A) signal: SV40 polyadenylation signal
   4637..4653    -  protein_bind   lac operator: The lac repressor binds to the lac operator to inhibit transcription in E. coli. This inhibition can be relieved by adding lactose or isopropyl-β-D-thiogalactopyranoside (IPTG). lac repressor encoded by lacI
   4661..4691    -  promoter       lac promoter: promoter for the E. coli lac operon
   4706..4727    -  protein_bind   CAP binding site: CAP binding activates transcription in the presence of cAMP. E. coli catabolite activator protein
   4740..4832    -  CDS            lacI (fragment): lac repressor; lacI; The lac repressor binds to the lac operator to inhibit transcription in E. coli. This inhibition can be relieved by adding lactose or isopropyl-β-D-thiogalactopyranoside (IPTG).
   5015..5603    -  rep_origin     ori: high-copy-number ColE1/pMB1/pBR322/pUC origin of replication
   5774..6634    -  CDS            AmpR: β-lactamase; bla; confers resistance to ampicillin, carbenicillin, and related antibiotics
   6635..6739    -  promoter       AmpR promoter: bla
