[The description below was written by a language model from this plasmid's Addgene catalogue record and pLannotate feature annotations shown in this document.]
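Description:
pCDNA5 TEX264wt-cGFP is a mammalian expression plasmid built on the pcDNA5/FRT/TO backbone and carrying wild-type human TEX264 (also known as ZSIG11) fused at its C-terminus to a green fluorescent protein. The 939 bp TEX264 coding sequence was inserted between BamHI and XhoI sites, both retained, and the sequenced record shows it lying directly upstream of an EGFP open reading frame, followed by the bovine growth hormone polyadenylation signal. Transcription is driven by the CMV immediate-early enhancer and promoter with tet operator sites placed just downstream. In cells that express the Tet repressor the fusion is held off until tetracycline or doxycycline is added, whereas in ordinary cells the promoter acts constitutively. The catalogue entry lists a C-terminal Strep-Strep-HA tag, but the feature table annotates only EGFP after TEX264, in line with the plasmid name and stated purpose. The presence of that tag is therefore not supported by the annotation.

The backbone carries an FRT site immediately upstream of a hygromycin resistance gene that has no annotated promoter of its own and ends in an SV40 poly(A) signal. This is the Flp-In arrangement: FLP-mediated recombination into a genomic FRT landing pad places the marker behind a resident promoter, allowing hygromycin selection of isogenic, single-copy stable lines. In bacteria the plasmid is maintained through a high-copy ColE1/pUC-type origin and selected with ampicillin via β-lactamase. Several short annotated fragments (f1 ori, lac elements, ble) appear to be backbone remnants. The construct suits transient or stable, inducible expression of fluorescent TEX264 for localisation and functional studies; the associated publication concerns TEX264's role with p97 and SPRTN in resolving topoisomerase 1–DNA adducts.
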