Addgene plasmid #220211: pCDNA5 TEX264wt-cGFP
Purpose: Mammalian expression of wild type TEX264 fused at C-terminus to GFP
Depositing lab: Kristijan Ramadan. Depositing organization: University of Oxford. Publication: TEX264 coordinates p97- and SPRTN-mediated resolution of topoisomerase 1-DNA adducts. Fielden J, Wiseman K, Torrecilla I, Li S, Hume S, Chiang SC, Ruggiano A, Narayan Singh A, Freire R, Hassanieh S, Domingo E, Vendrell I, Fischer R, Kessler BM, Maughan TS, El-Khamisy SF, Ramadan K. Nat Commun. 2020 Mar 9;11(1):1274. doi: 10.1038/s41467-020-15000-w. PubMed 32152270.
Backbone
  Vector backbone: pCDNA5/FRT/TO
  Backbone manufacturer: Thermofisher
  Backbone size w/o insert (bp): 5251
  Vector type: Mammalian Expression
  Selectable markers: Hygromycin
Growth in bacteria
  Bacterial resistance: Ampicillin, 100 μg/mL
  Growth temperature: 37°C
  Growth strain: DH5alpha
  Copy number: High Copy
Gene/Insert
  Gene/Insert name: TEX264 (alt name: ZSIG11)
  Species: H. sapiens (human)
  Insert size (bp): 939
  Entrez Gene: TEX264 (a.k.a. ZSIG11)
  Promoter: CMV/TetO
  Tag / fusion protein: Strep-strep-HA (C terminal on insert)
  Cloning method: Restriction Enzyme; 5′ cloning site BamHI (not destroyed); 3′ cloning site XhoI (not destroyed)
  Sequencing primers: 5′ CMVF_pCDNA3; pCMV_Fw; 3′ EGFP_N_Rv
Terms and licenses: Academic/Nonprofit Terms; Industry Terms: Not Available to Industry
How to cite: pCDNA5 TEX264wt-cGFP was a gift from Kristijan Ramadan (Addgene plasmid # 220211 ; http://n2t.net/addgene:220211 ; RRID:Addgene_220211)
