>Addgene plasmid #220211 | pCDNA5 TEX264wt-cGFP | depositor partial sequence | sequence record 430263 | Assembled from Sanger sequences using CMVF_pCDNA3 and EGFP_N_Rv primers
ACCCCATTGACCCAAATGGGCGGTAGGCGTGTACGGTGGGAGGTCTATATAAGCAGAGCTCTCCCTATCA
GTGATAGAGATCTCCCTATCAGTGATAGAGATCGTCGACGAGCTCGTTTAGTGAACCGTCAGATCGCCTG
GAGACGCCATCCACGCTGTTTTGACCTCCATAGAAGACACCGGGACCGATCCAGCCTCCGGACTCTAGCG
TTTAAACTTAAGCTTGGTACCGAGCTCGGATCCATGTCGGACCTGCTACTACTGGGCCTGATTGGGGGCC
TGACTCTCTTACTGCTGCTGACGCTGCTGGCCTTTGCCGGGTACTCAGGGCTACTGGCTGGGGTGGAAGT
GAGTGCTGGGTCACCCCCCATCCGCAACGTCACTGTGGCCTACAAGTTCCACATGGGGCTCTATGGTGAG
ACTGGGCGGCTTTTCACTGAGAGCTGCAGCATCTCTCCCAAGCTCCGCTCCATCGCTGTCTACTATGACA
ACCCCCACATGGTGCCCCCTGATAAGTGCCGATGTGCCGTGGGCAGCATCCTGAGTGAAGGTGAGGAATC
GCCCTCCCCTGAGCTCATCGACCTCTACCAGAAATTTGGCTTCAAGGTGTTCTCCTTCCCGGCACCCAGC
CATGTGGTGACAGCCACCTTCCCCTACACCACCATTCTGTCCATCTGGCTGGCTACCCGCCGTGTCCATC
CTGCCTTGGACACCTACATCAAGGAGCGGAAGCTGTGTGCCTATCCTCGGCTGGAGATCTACCAGGAAGA
CCAGATCCATTTCATGTGCCCACTGGCACGGCAGGGAGACTTCTATGTGCCTGAGATGAAGGAGACAGAG
TGGAAATGGCGGGGGCTTGTGGAGGCCATTGACACCCAGGTGGATGGCACAGGAGCTGACACAATGAGTG
ACACGAGTTCTGTAAGCTTGGAAGTGAGCCCTGGCAGCCGGGAGACTTCAGCTGCCACACTGTCACCTGG
GGCGAGCAGCCGTGGCTGGGATGACGGTGACACCCGCAGCGAGCACAGCTACAGCGAGTCAGGTGCCAGC
GGCTCCTCTTTTGAGGAGCTGGACTTGGAGGGCGAGGGGCCCTTAGGGGAGTCACGGCTGGACCCTGGGA
CTGAGCCCCTGGGGACTACCAAGTGGCTCTGGGAGCCCACTGCCCCTGAGAAGGGCAAGGAGCTCGAGGG
TGGAGGTTCCGGAGGTGGATCGGGTGGAATGGTGAGCAA
